Addgene plasmid #35016: p6620 MSCV-IP N-HAonly AMPH
Depositing lab: Peter Howley. Depositing organization: Harvard Medical School. Publication: Systematic identification of interactions between host cell proteins and E7 oncoproteins from diverse human papillomaviruses. White EA, Sowa ME, Tan MJ, Jeudy S, Hayes SD, Santha S, Munger K, Harper JW, Howley PM. Proc Natl Acad Sci U S A. 2012 Jan 9. 10.1073/pnas.1116776109 PubMed 22232672.
Backbone
  Vector backbone: MSCV-IP N-HAonly
  Backbone size w/o insert (bp): 8100
  Modifications to backbone: NTap mod. by E.White to remove Flag
  Vector type: Mammalian Expression, Retroviral
  Selectable markers: Puromycin
Growth in bacteria
  Bacterial resistance: Ampicillin, 100 μg/mL
  Growth temperature: 37°C
  Growth strain: DH5alpha
  Copy number: Unknown
Gene/Insert
  Gene/Insert name: AMPH
  Species: H. sapiens (human)
  Entrez Gene: AMPH (a.k.a. AMPH1)
  Promoter: MSCV LTR
  Tag / fusion protein: HA (N terminal on backbone)
  Cloning method: Gateway Cloning
  Sequencing primers: 5′ 5' CTACATCGTGACCTGGGAAGC 3'
Terms and licenses: Academic/Nonprofit Terms; Industry Terms: Not Available to Industry
How to cite: p6620 MSCV-IP N-HAonly AMPH was a gift from Peter Howley (Addgene plasmid # 35016 ; http://n2t.net/addgene:35016 ; RRID:Addgene_35016)
