[The description below was written by a language model from this plasmid's Addgene catalogue record.]
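Description:
p6620 MSCV-IP N-HAonly AMPH is a retroviral mammalian expression plasmid built on the MSCV-IP N-HAonly backbone, a murine stem cell virus vector of about 8.1 kb without insert. The backbone is recorded as a derivative of an N-terminal tandem-affinity (NTap) vector from which the Flag epitope was removed, leaving HA as the only tag. It is propagated in E. coli under ampicillin selection; the copy number is listed as unknown and the bacterial origin is not stated. In mammalian cells, selection is by puromycin. The "IP" in the vector name suggests an IRES-puromycin arrangement that would link the marker to the same transcript as the insert, but the record does not spell this out and no feature table is available to confirm it.

The payload is human AMPH (amphiphysin, also called AMPH1), introduced by Gateway recombination so that the open reading frame is fused in frame to the backbone-encoded N-terminal HA tag. Expression is driven by the MSCV long terminal repeat, which serves both as the promoter and as part of the retroviral genome. When the plasmid is supplied to packaging cells, the LTR-flanked region is packaged into retroviral particles that integrate into target cells, allowing stable puromycin-resistant lines to be derived.

The construct comes from a study that systematically mapped interactions between host cell proteins and E7 oncoproteins from diverse human papillomaviruses. The single HA epitope suits it to detection and immunoprecipitation of stably expressed AMPH, for example to test or validate candidate protein interactions. The record does not describe the specific experiment in which it was used.
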