>Addgene plasmid #35016 | p6620 MSCV-IP N-HAonly AMPH | addgene partial sequence | sequence record 43397 | pLXSN-5
CCTTCTCCTTTTCAGCCCTCCTCCTTCTCTAGGCGCCGGAATTAGATCTGCCACCATGCTCGATGGAGGA
TACCCATACGATGTTCCAGATTACGCTGCTCGAGGTTATCAAACAAGTTTGTACAAAAAAGTTGGCATGG
CCGACATCAAGACGGGCATCTTCGCCAAGAACGTCCAGAAGCGACTCAACCGCGCGCAGGAAAAGGTCCT
CCAAAAGCTGGGGAAAGCTGATGAGACAAAAGACGAACAGTTCGAAGAATATGTCCAGAACTTCAAACGG
CAAGAAGCAGAGGGTACCAGACTTCAGCGAGAACTCCGAGGATATTTAGCAGCAATCAAAGGCATGCAGG
AGGCCTCCATGAAGCTCACAGAGTCGCTGCATGAAGTCTATGAGCCTGACTGGTATGGGCGGGAAGATGT
GAAAATGGTTGGTGAGAAATGTGATGTGCTGTGGGAAGACTTCCATCAAAAACTCGTGGATGGGTCCTTG
CTAACACTGGATACCTACCTGGGGCAATTTCCTGACATAAAGAATCGCATCGCCAAGCGCAGCAGGAAGC
TAGTGGACTATGACAGTGCCCGCCACCATCTGGAAGCTCTGCAGAGCTCCAAGAGGAAGGATGAGAGTCG
AATCTCTAAGGCAGAAGAAGAATTTCAGAAAGCACAGAAAGTGTTTGAAGAGTTTAACGTTGACTTACAA
GAAGAGTTACCATCATTATGGTCAAGACGAGTTGGATTTTATGTTAATACTTTCAAAAAACGTCTCCNAG
CCTTTGAAAGCCAAGTTTTCATAAGGAAAATTGCGGGTGCTTTTGCCCCCAAACTTGTATGAAAGTGATG
ACAAAAACTGGG
